>Addgene plasmid #27493 | pBT140 | addgene partial sequence | sequence record 33903 | 27493 with CMV-F
GAGAACCCACTGCTTACTGGCTTATCGAAATTAATACGACTCACTATAGGGAGACCCAAGCTGGCTAGTT
AAGCTTGGTACCACCATGGGCCCAAAGAAGAAGAGAAAGGTTTCGAATTTACTGACCGTACACCAAAATT
TGCCTGCATTACCGGTCGATGCAACGAGTGATGAGGTTCGCAAGAACCTGATGGACATGTTCAGGGATCG
CCAGGCGTTTTCTGAGCATACCTGGAAAATGCTTCTGTCCGTTTGCCGGTCGTGGGCGGCATGGTGCAAG
TTGAATAACCGGAAATGGTTTCCCGCAGAACCTGAAGATGTTCGCGATTATCTTCTATATCTTCAGGCGC
GCGGTCTGGCAGTAAAAACTATCCAGCAACATTTGGGCCAGCTAAACATGCTTCATCGTCGGTCCGGGCT
GCCACGACCAAGTGACAGCAATGCTGTTTCACTGGTTATGCGGCGGATCCGAAAAGAAAACGTTGATGCC
GGTGAACGTGCAAAACAGGCTCTAGCGTTCGAACGCACTGATTTCGACCAGGTTCGTTCACTCATGGAAA
ATAGCGATCGCTGCCAGGATATACGTAATCTGGCATTTCTGGGGATTGCTTATAACACCCTGTTACGTAT
AGCCGAAATTGCCAGGATCAGGGTTAAAGATATCTCACGTACTGACGGTGGGAGAATG
