[The description below was written by a language model from this plasmid's Addgene catalogue record.]
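Description:
pBT140 is a mammalian expression plasmid built on the pcDNA3.1 backbone (about 4.2 kb without insert) that carries a nuclear-localized form of Cre recombinase. It is maintained in E. coli as a high-copy plasmid under ampicillin selection. A kanamycin resistance marker is also present in the full sequence, but the depositor comments state that it has never been used for selection, and the repository's experience is that it is not functional. This is reported not to affect how the plasmid performs.

The insert, roughly 1.97 kb and cloned between SpeI and BbsI sites that both remain intact, encodes Cre from bacteriophage P1 with a nuclear localization signal fused to its N terminus. Cre catalyses site-specific recombination between loxP sites, and the NLS directs the enzyme into the nucleus of eukaryotic cells, where it can act on floxed genomic or episomal targets to excise, invert or activate intervening sequences. The record does not state which promoter drives nls-Cre or which polyadenylation signal follows it. Standard pcDNA3.1 vectors use a CMV promoter, but since the insert is considerably larger than the Cre coding sequence alone and the listed backbone is smaller than the parental vector, the regulatory elements may have been altered, so this cannot be assumed.

The plasmid was deposited in connection with a study that mapped cortical representations of olfactory input by trans-synaptic tracing, work that relies on recombinase-dependent genetic labelling. More generally, it can supply Cre in mammalian cells, for example to test or trigger Cre-dependent reporter and conditional expression constructs.
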