Addgene plasmid #27493: pBT140
Depositing lab: Liqun Luo. Depositing organization: Stanford University. Publication: Cortical representations of olfactory input by trans-synaptic tracing. Miyamichi K, Amat F, Moussavi F, Wang C, Wickersham I, Wall NR, Taniguchi H, Tasic B, Huang ZJ, He Z, Callaway EM, Horowitz MA, Luo L. Nature. 2011 Apr 14;472(7342):191-6. doi: 10.1038/nature09714. PubMed 21179085.
Backbone
  Vector backbone: pcDNA3.1
  Backbone manufacturer: Invitrogen
  Backbone size w/o insert (bp): 4200
  Vector type: Mammalian Expression
Growth in bacteria
  Bacterial resistance: Ampicillin, 100 μg/mL
  Growth temperature: 37°C
  Growth strain: DH5alpha
  Growth instructions: DH5alpha 37 degree in standard LB buffer
  Copy number: High Copy
Gene/Insert
  Gene/Insert name: Nuclear localization signal-Cre (alt name: nls-Cre)
  Species: P1 bacteriophage
  Insert size (bp): 1970
  Tag / fusion protein: nuclear localization signal (N terminal on insert)
  Cloning method: Restriction Enzyme; 5′ cloning site SpeI (not destroyed); 3′ cloning site BbsI (not destroyed)
  Sequencing primers: 5′ n/a; 3′ n/a
Terms and licenses: Academic/Nonprofit Terms; Industry Terms: Not Available to Industry
Depositor comments: Although the kanamycin resistance marker is present in the full plasmid sequence, the depositing lab has never used Kan or Kan/Amp selection for this plasmid. In Addgene's experience, the kanamycin resistance is not functional. According to the Luo lab, the function of this plasmid is not affected.
How to cite: pBT140 was a gift from Liqun Luo (Addgene plasmid # 27493 ; http://n2t.net/addgene:27493 ; RRID:Addgene_27493)
