LOCUS       Exported 6422 bp ds-DNA circular SYN 12-MAY-2021
DEFINITION  synthetic circular DNA
ACCESSION   .
VERSION     .
KEYWORDS    pBT140
SOURCE      synthetic DNA construct
  ORGANISM  synthetic DNA construct
REFERENCE   1 (bases 1 to 6422)
  AUTHORS   Miyamichi K, Amat F, Moussavi F, Wang C, Wickersham I, Wall NR,
            Taniguchi H, Tasic B, Huang ZJ, He Z, Callaway EM, Horowitz MA, Luo
            L
  TITLE     Cortical representations of olfactory input by trans-synaptic
            tracing.
  JOURNAL   Nature. 2010 Dec 22. ():.
  PUBMED    21179085
REFERENCE   2 (bases 1 to 6422)
  AUTHORS   .
  TITLE     Direct Submission
  JOURNAL   Exported May 12, 2021 from SnapGene Server 1.1.58
            http://www.snapgene.com
FEATURES             Location/Qualifiers
     source          1..6422
                     /organism="synthetic DNA construct"
                     /mol_type="other DNA"
     primer_bind     complement(44..63)
                     /label=pRS-marker
                     /note="pRS vectors, use to sequence yeast selectable
                     marker"
     enhancer        235..614
                     /label=CMV enhancer
                     /note="human cytomegalovirus immediate early enhancer"
     promoter        615..818
                     /label=CMV promoter
                     /note="human cytomegalovirus (CMV) immediate early
                     promoter"
     primer_bind     769..789
                     /label=CMV-F
                     /note="Human CMV immediate early promoter, forward primer"
     primer_bind     863..882
                     /label=T7
                     /note="T7 promoter, forward primer"
     promoter        863..881
                     /label=T7 promoter
                     /note="promoter for bacteriophage T7 RNA polymerase"
     CDS             923..943
                     /codon_start=1
                     /product="nuclear localization signal of SV40 (simian virus
                     40) large T antigen"
                     /label=SV40 NLS
                     /translation="PKKKRKV"
     CDS             947..1972
                     /codon_start=1
                     /product="site-specific recombinase"
                     /label=Cre
                     /note="Cre is a site-specific recombinase from
                     bacteriophage P1. Recombination occurs at loxP sequences."
                     /translation="NLLTVHQNLPALPVDATSDEVRKNLMDMFRDRQAFSEHTWKMLLS
                     VCRSWAAWCKLNNRKWFPAEPEDVRDYLLYLQARGLAVKTIQQHLGQLNMLHRRSGLPR
                     PSDSNAVSLVMRRIRKENVDAGERAKQALAFERTDFDQVRSLMENSDRCQDIRNLAFLG
                     IAYNTLLRIAEIARIRVKDISRTDGGRMLIHIGRTKTLVSTAGVEKALSLGVTKLVERW
                     ISVSGVADDPNNYLFCRVRKNGVAAPSATSQLSTRALEGIFEATHRLIYGAKDDSGQRY
                     LAWSGHSARVGAARDMARAGVSIPEIMQAGGWTNVNIVMNYIRNLDSETGAMVRLLEDG
                     D"
     primer_bind     complement(2016..2033)
                     /label=BGH-rev
                     /note="Bovine growth hormone terminator, reverse primer.
                     Also called BGH reverse"
     polyA_signal    2022..2246
                     /label=bGH poly(A) signal
                     /note="bovine growth hormone polyadenylation signal"
     rep_origin      2292..2720
                     /direction=RIGHT
                     /label=f1 ori
                     /note="f1 bacteriophage origin of replication; arrow
                     indicates direction of (+) strand synthesis"
     primer_bind     complement(2379..2398)
                     /label=F1ori-R
                     /note="F1 origin, reverse primer"
     primer_bind     2589..2610
                     /label=F1ori-F
                     /note="F1 origin, forward primer"
     primer_bind     complement(2729..2749)
                     /label=pBABE 3'
                     /note="SV40 enhancer, reverse primer for pBABE vectors"
     promoter        2734..3063
                     /label=SV40 promoter
                     /note="SV40 enhancer and early promoter"
     rep_origin      2914..3049
                     /label=SV40 ori
                     /note="SV40 origin of replication"
     primer_bind     2976..2995
                     /label=SV40pro-F
                     /note="SV40 promoter/origin, forward primer"
     CDS             3130..3924
                     /codon_start=1
                     /gene="aph(3')-II (or nptII)"
                     /product="aminoglycoside phosphotransferase from Tn5"
                     /label=NeoR/KanR
                     /note="confers resistance to neomycin, kanamycin, and G418
                     (Geneticin(R))"
                     /translation="MIEQDGLHAGSPAAWVERLFGYDWAQQTIGCSDAAVFRLSAQGRP
                     VLFVKTDLSGALNELQDEAARLSWLATTGVPCAAVLDVVTEAGRDWLLLGEVPGQDLLS
                     SHLAPAEKVSIMADAMRRLHTLDPATCPFDHQAKHRIERARTRMEAGLVDQDDLDEEHQ
                     GLAPAELFARLKARMPDGEDLVVTHGDACLPNIMVENGRFSGFIDCGRLGVADRYQDIA
                     LATRDIAEELGGEWADRFLVLYGIAAPDSQRIAFYRLLDEFF"
     primer_bind     complement(3184..3203)
                     /label=Neo-R
                     /note="Neomycin resistance gene, reverse primer"
     primer_bind     3794..3813
                     /label=Neo-F
                     /note="Neomycin resistance gene, forward primer"
     polyA_signal    4098..4219
                     /label=SV40 poly(A) signal
                     /note="SV40 polyadenylation signal"
     primer_bind     complement(4135..4154)
                     /label=SV40pA-R
                     /note="SV40 polyA, reverse primer"
     primer_bind     4189..4208
                     /label=EBV-rev
                     /note="SV40 polyA terminator, reverse primer"
     primer_bind     complement(4268..4284)
                     /label=M13 rev
                     /note="common sequencing primer, one of multiple similar
                     variants"
     primer_bind     complement(4268..4284)
                     /label=M13 Reverse
                     /note="In lacZ gene. Also called M13-rev"
     primer_bind     complement(4281..4303)
                     /label=M13/pUC Reverse
                     /note="In lacZ gene"
     protein_bind    4292..4308
                     /label=lac operator
                     /bound_moiety="lac repressor encoded by lacI"
                     /note="The lac repressor binds to the lac operator to
                     inhibit transcription in E. coli. This inhibition can be
                     relieved by adding lactose or
                     isopropyl-beta-D-thiogalactopyranoside (IPTG)."
     promoter        complement(4316..4346)
                     /label=lac promoter
                     /note="promoter for the E. coli lac operon"
     protein_bind    4361..4382
                     /label=CAP binding site
                     /bound_moiety="E. coli catabolite activator protein"
                     /note="CAP binding activates transcription in the presence
                     of cAMP."
     primer_bind     complement(4499..4516)
                     /label=L4440
                     /note="L4440 vector, forward primer"
     rep_origin      complement(4670..5255)
                     /direction=LEFT
                     /label=ori
                     /note="high-copy-number ColE1/pMB1/pBR322/pUC origin of
                     replication"
     primer_bind     complement(4750..4769)
                     /label=pBR322ori-F
                     /note="pBR322 origin, forward primer"
     CDS             complement(5426..6286)
                     /codon_start=1
                     /gene="bla"
                     /product="beta-lactamase"
                     /label=AmpR
                     /note="confers resistance to ampicillin, carbenicillin, and
                     related antibiotics"
                     /translation="MSIQHFRVALIPFFAAFCLPVFAHPETLVKVKDAEDQLGARVGYI
                     ELDLNSGKILESFRPEERFPMMSTFKVLLCGAVLSRIDAGQEQLGRRIHYSQNDLVEYS
                     PVTEKHLTDGMTVRELCSAAITMSDNTAANLLLTTIGGPKELTAFLHNMGDHVTRLDRW
                     EPELNEAIPNDERDTTMPVAMATTLRKLLTGELLTLASRQQLIDWMEADKVAGPLLRSA
                     LPAGWFIADKSGAGERGSRGIIAALGPDGKPSRIVVIYTTGSQATMDERNRQIAEIGAS
                     LIKHW"
     primer_bind     6049..6068
                     /label=Amp-R
                     /note="Ampicillin resistance gene, reverse primer"
     promoter        complement(6287..6391)
                     /gene="bla"
                     /label=AmpR promoter
ORIGIN
        1 gacggatcgg gagatctccc gatcccctat ggtgcactct cagtacaatc tgctctgatg
       61 ccgcatagtt aagccagtat ctgctccctg cttgtgtgtt ggaggtcgct gagtagtgcg
      121 cgagcaaaat ttaagctaca acaaggcaag gcttgaccga caattgcatg aagaatctgc
      181 ttagggttag gcgttttgcg ctgcttcgcg atgtacgggc cagatatacg cgttgacatt
      241 gattattgac tagttattaa tagtaatcaa ttacggggtc attagttcat agcccatata
      301 tggagttccg cgttacataa cttacggtaa atggcccgcc tggctgaccg cccaacgacc
      361 cccgcccatt gacgtcaata atgacgtatg ttcccatagt aacgccaata gggactttcc
      421 attgacgtca atgggtggag tatttacggt aaactgccca cttggcagta catcaagtgt
      481 atcatatgcc aagtacgccc cctattgacg tcaatgacgg taaatggccc gcctggcatt
      541 atgcccagta catgacctta tgggactttc ctacttggca gtacatctac gtattagtca
      601 tcgctattac catggtgatg cggttttggc agtacatcaa tgggcgtgga tagcggtttg
      661 actcacgggg atttccaagt ctccacccca ttgacgtcaa tgggagtttg ttttggcacc
      721 aaaatcaacg ggactttcca aaatgtcgta acaactccgc cccattgacg caaatgggcg
      781 gtaggcgtgt acggtgggag gtctatataa gcagagctct ctggctaact agagaaccca
      841 ctgcttactg gcttatcgaa attaatacga ctcactatag ggagacccaa gctggctagt
      901 taagcttggt accaccatgg gcccaaagaa gaagagaaag gtttcgaatt tactgaccgt
      961 acaccaaaat ttgcctgcat taccggtcga tgcaacgagt gatgaggttc gcaagaacct
     1021 gatggacatg ttcagggatc gccaggcgtt ttctgagcat acctggaaaa tgcttctgtc
     1081 cgtttgccgg tcgtgggcgg catggtgcaa gttgaataac cggaaatggt ttcccgcaga
     1141 acctgaagat gttcgcgatt atcttctata tcttcaggcg cgcggtctgg cagtaaaaac
     1201 tatccagcaa catttgggcc agctaaacat gcttcatcgt cggtccgggc tgccacgacc
     1261 aagtgacagc aatgctgttt cactggttat gcggcggatc cgaaaagaaa acgttgatgc
     1321 cggtgaacgt gcaaaacagg ctctagcgtt cgaacgcact gatttcgacc aggttcgttc
     1381 actcatggaa aatagcgatc gctgccagga tatacgtaat ctggcatttc tggggattgc
     1441 ttataacacc ctgttacgta tagccgaaat tgccaggatc agggttaaag atatctcacg
     1501 tactgacggt gggagaatgt taatccatat tggcagaacg aaaacgctgg ttagcaccgc
     1561 aggtgtagag aaggcactta gcctgggggt aactaaactg gtcgagcgat ggatttccgt
     1621 ctctggtgta gctgatgatc cgaataacta cctgttttgc cgggtcagaa aaaatggtgt
     1681 tgccgcgcca tctgccacca gccagctatc aactcgcgcc ctggaaggga tttttgaagc
     1741 aactcatcga ttgatttacg gcgctaagga tgactctggt cagagatacc tggcctggtc
     1801 tggacacagt gcccgtgtcg gagccgcgcg agatatggcc cgcgctggag tttcaatacc
     1861 ggagatcatg caagctggtg gctggaccaa tgtaaatatt gtcatgaact atatccgtaa
     1921 cctggatagt gaaacagggg caatggtgcg cctgctggaa gatggcgatt agcggccgct
     1981 cgagtctaga gggcccgttt aaacccgctg atcagcctcg actgtgcctt ctagttgcca
     2041 gccatctgtt gtttgcccct cccccgtgcc ttccttgacc ctggaaggtg ccactcccac
     2101 tgtcctttcc taataaaatg aggaaattgc atcgcattgt ctgagtaggt gtcattctat
     2161 tctggggggt ggggtggggc aggacagcaa gggggaggat tgggaagaca atagcaggca
     2221 tgctggggat gcggtgggct ctatggcttc tgaggcggaa agaaccagct ggggctctag
     2281 ggggtatccc cnnnnnnnnn nnnnnnnnnn nnnnnnnnnn nnnnnnnnnn nnnnnnnnnn
     2341 nnnnnnnnnn nnnnnnnnnn nnnnnnnnnn nnnnnnnnnn nnnnnnnnnn nnnnnnnnnn
     2401 nnnnnnnnnn nnnnncnnnn nnnnnnnnnn nnnnnnnnnn nnnnnnnnnn nnnnnnnnnn
     2461 nnnnnnnnnn nnnnnnnnnn nnnnnnnnnn nnnnnnnnnn nnnnnnnann nnnnnnnnnn
     2521 nnnnnnnnnn nnnnnnnnnn nnnnnnnnnn nnnnnnncct ttgacgttgg agtccacgtt
     2581 ctttaatagt ggactcttgt tccaaactgg aacaacactc aaccctatct cggtctattc
     2641 ttttgattta taagggattt tgccgatttc ggcctattgg ttaaaaaatg agctgattta
     2701 acaaaaattt aacgcgaatt aattctgtgg aatgtgtgtc agttagggtg tggaaagtcc
     2761 ccaggctccc cagcaggcag aagtatgcaa agcatgcatc tcaattagtc agcaaccagg
     2821 tgtggaaagt ccccaggctc cccagcaggc agaagtatgc aaagcatgca tctcaattag
     2881 tcagcaacca tagtcccgcc cctaactccg cccatcccgc ccctaactcc gcccagttcc
     2941 gcccattctc cgccccatgg ctgactaatt ttttttattt atgcagaggc cgaggccgcc
     3001 tctgcctctg agctattcca gaagtagtga ggaggctttt ttggaggcct aggcttttgc
     3061 aaaaagctcc cgggagcttg tatatccatt ttcggatctg atcaagagac aggatgagga
     3121 tcgtttcgca tgattgaaca agatggattg cacgcaggtt ctccggccgc ttgggtggag
     3181 aggctattcg gctatgactg ggcacaacag acaatcggct gctctgatgc cgccgtgttc
     3241 cggctgtcag cgcaggggcg cccggttctt tttgtcaaga ccgacctgtc cggtgccctg
     3301 aatgaactgc aggacgaggc agcgcggcta tcgtggctgg ccacgacggg cgttccttgc
     3361 gcagctgtgc tcgacgttgt cactgaagcg ggaagggact ggctgctatt gggcgaagtg
     3421 ccggggcagg atctcctgtc atctcacctt gctcctgccg agaaagtatc catcatggct
     3481 gatgcaatgc ggcggctgca tacgcttgat ccggctacct gcccattcga ccaccaagcg
     3541 aaacatcgca tcgagcgagc acgtactcgg atggaagccg gtcttgtcga tcaggatgat
     3601 ctggacgaag agcatcaggg gctcgcgcca gccgaactgt tcgccaggct caaggcgcgc
     3661 atgcccgacg gcgaggatct cgtcgtgacc catggcgatg cctgcttgcc gaatatcatg
     3721 gtggaaaatg gccgcttttc tggattcatc gactgtggcc ggctgggtgt ggcggaccgc
     3781 tatcaggaca tagcgttggc tacccgtgat attgctgaag agcttggcgg cgaatgggct
     3841 gaccgcttcc tcgtgcttta cggtatcgcc gctcccgatt cgcagcgcat cgccttctat
     3901 cgccttcttg acgagttctt ctgagcggga ctctggggtt cgaaatgacc gaccaagcga
     3961 cgcccaacct gccatcacga gatttcgatt ccaccgccgc cttctatgaa aggttgggct
     4021 tcggaatcgt tttccgggac gccggctgga tgatcctcca gcgcggggat ctcatgctgg
     4081 agttcttcgc ccaccccaac ttgtttattg cagcttataa tggttacaaa taaagcaata
     4141 gcatcacaaa tttcacaaat aaagcatttt tttcactgca ttctagttgt ggtttgtcca
     4201 aactcatcaa tgtatcttat catgtctgta taccgtcgac ctctagctag agcttggcgt
     4261 aatcatggtc atagctgttt cctgtgtgaa attgttatcc gctcacaatt ccacacaaca
     4321 tacgagccgg aagcataaag tgtaaagcct ggggtgccta atgagtgagc taactcacat
     4381 taattgcgtt gcgctcactg cccgctttcc agtcgggaaa cctgtcgtgc cagctgcatt
     4441 aatgaatcgg ccaacgcgcg gggagaggcg gtttgcgtat tgggcgctct tccgcttcct
     4501 cgctcactga ctcgctgcgc tcggtcgttc ggctgcggcg agcggtatca gctcactcaa
     4561 aggcggtaat acggttatcc acagaatcag gggataacgc aggaaagaac atgtgagcaa
     4621 aaggccagca aaaggccagg aaccgtaaaa aggccgcgtt gctggcgttt ttccataggc
     4681 tccgcccccc tgacgagcat cacaaaaatc gacgctcaag tcagaggtgg cgaaacccga
     4741 caggactata aagataccag gcgtttcccc ctggaagctc cctcgtgcgc tctcctgttc
     4801 cgaccctgcc gcttaccgga tacctgtccg cctttctccc ttcgggaagc gtggcgcttt
     4861 ctcatagctc acgctgtagg tatctcagtt cggtgtaggt cgttcgctcc aagctgggct
     4921 gtgtgcacga accccccgtt cagcccgacc gctgcgcctt atccggtaac tatcgtcttg
     4981 agtccaaccc ggtaagacac gacttatcgc cactggcagc agccactggt aacaggatta
     5041 gcagagcgag gtatgtaggc ggtgctacag agttcttgaa gtggtggcct aactacggct
     5101 acactagaag aacagtattt ggtatctgcg ctctgctgaa gccagttacc ttcggaaaaa
     5161 gagttggtag ctcttgatcc ggcaaacaaa ccaccgctgg tagcggtttt tttgtttgca
     5221 agcagcagat tacgcgcaga aaaaaaggat ctcaagaaga tcctttgatc ttttctacgg
     5281 ggtctgacgc tcagtggaac gaaaactcac gttaagggat tttggtcatg agattatcaa
     5341 aaaggatctt cacctagatc cttttaaatt aaaaatgaag ttttaaatca atctaaagta
     5401 tatatgagta aacttggtct gacagttacc aatgcttaat cagtgaggca cctatctcag
     5461 cgatctgtct atttcgttca tccatagttg cctgactccc cgtcgtgtag ataactacga
     5521 tacgggaggg cttaccatct ggccccagtg ctgcaatgat accgcgagac ccacgctcac
     5581 cggctccaga tttatcagca ataaaccagc cagccggaag ggccgagcgc agaagtggtc
     5641 ctgcaacttt atccgcctcc atccagtcta ttaattgttg ccgggaagct agagtaagta
     5701 gttcgccagt taatagtttg cgcaacgttg ttgccattgc tacaggcatc gtggtgtcac
     5761 gctcgtcgtt tggtatggct tcattcagct ccggttccca acgatcaagg cgagttacat
     5821 gatcccccat gttgtgcaaa aaagcggtta gctccttcgg tcctccgatc gttgtcagaa
     5881 gtaagttggc cgcagtgtta tcactcatgg ttatggcagc actgcataat tctcttactg
     5941 tcatgccatc cgtaagatgc ttttctgtga ctggtgagta ctcaaccaag tcattctgag
     6001 aatagtgtat gcggcgaccg agttgctctt gcccggcgtc aatacgggat aataccgcgc
     6061 cacatagcag aactttaaaa gtgctcatca ttggaaaacg ttcttcgggg cgaaaactct
     6121 caaggatctt accgctgttg agatccagtt cgatgtaacc cactcgtgca cccaactgat
     6181 cttcagcatc ttttactttc accagcgttt ctgggtgagc aaaaacagga aggcaaaatg
     6241 ccgcaaaaaa gggaataagg gcgacacgga aatgttgaat actcatactc ttcctttttc
     6301 aatattattg aagcatttat cagggttatt gtctcatgag cggatacata tttgaatgta
     6361 tttagaaaaa taaacaaata ggggttccgc gcacatttcc ccgaaaagtg ccacctgacg
     6421 tc
//
